Addgene plasmid #183488: pNCS-Clover4-LUMABS-EBNA1
Purpose: To express the Clover4-LUMABS-EBNA1 sensor for Epstein-barr Virus antibody dection.
Depositing lab: Jun Chu & Zongwen Jin. Depositing organization: Shenzhen Institute of Advanced Technology (SIAT), Chinese Academy of Sciences. Publication: A Genetically Encoded Bioluminescent System for Fast and Highly Sensitive Detection of Antibodies with a Bright Green Fluorescent Protein. Deng M, Yuan J, Yang H, Wu X, Wei X, Du Y, Wong G, Tao Y, Liu G, Jin Z, Chu J. ACS Nano. 2021 Nov 2. doi: 10.1021/acsnano.1c05164. PubMed 34726889.
Backbone
  Vector backbone: pNCS
  Vector type: Bacterial Expression
Growth in bacteria
  Bacterial resistance: Ampicillin, 100 μg/mL
  Growth temperature: 30°C
  Growth strain: DH5alpha
  Copy number: High Copy
Gene/Insert
  Gene/Insert name: Clover4-LUMABS-EBNA1
  Species: Synthetic
  Cloning method: Unknown
Terms and licenses: Academic/Nonprofit Terms; Industry Terms: Not Available to Industry
How to cite: pNCS-Clover4-LUMABS-EBNA1 was a gift from Jun Chu & Zongwen Jin (Addgene plasmid # 183488 ; http://n2t.net/addgene:183488 ; RRID:Addgene_183488)
