[The description below was written by a language model from this plasmid's Addgene catalogue record and pLannotate feature annotations shown in this document.]
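Description:
pNCS-Clover4-LUMABS-EBNA1 is a 5.3 kb bacterial expression plasmid built on the pNCS backbone for producing a synthetic bioluminescent sensor protein that detects antibodies against Epstein-Barr virus. It is maintained in E. coli through a high-copy ColE1/pUC-type origin and selected with ampicillin via the β-lactamase gene. An f1 phage origin is also present, along with short remnants of lacZα and lacI that appear to be backbone leftovers rather than functional genes.

The annotated expression unit carries a T7 promoter and the phage T7 gene 10 ribosome binding site upstream of a single open reading frame, closed by a T7 terminator. The reading frame opens with a leader of purification and epitope elements: short matches to a composite His/TEV tag, the T7 gene 10 leader, an Xpress epitope with its enterokinase site, and a thrombin cleavage site. This is followed by a fragment matching the yeast Sho1 protein, a Clover-family green fluorescent protein (Clover4 according to the construct name), a fragment of the viral EBNA1 protein, and NanoLuc luciferase. About 540 nt between the EBNA1 fragment and NanoLuc carry no annotation, so the record does not state what lies there. A short match to a T7 gene 10B-derived solubility tag is also called between NanoLuc and the terminator.

The pairing of NanoLuc with a bright green fluorescent acceptor fits an energy-transfer (BRET) readout, with the EBNA1 sequence presumably serving as the epitope recognised by the target antibodies. The exact switching mechanism, including the role of the Sho1-derived segment, is not spelled out in the record. The stated use is expression of the sensor for fast, sensitive antibody detection.
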