Features (pLannotate 1.2.2; 19 found; start..end, strand, type, name):
     20..38      +  promoter       T7 promoter: promoter for bacteriophage T7 RNA polymerase
    122..144     +  RBS            RBS: efficient ribosome binding site from bacteriophage T7 gene 10 (Olins and Rangwala, 1989)
    164..184     +  CDS            capTEV™ (fragment): composite tag for in vivo biotinylation, TEV protease cleavage, and 6xHis tagging
    185..217     +  CDS            T7 tag (gene 10 leader): leader peptide from bacteriophage T7 gene 10 promotes efficient translation in E. coli
    221..244     +  CDS            Xpress™ tag: Xpress™ epitope tag, including an enterokinase recognition and cleavage site
    263..279     +  CDS            capTEV™ (fragment): composite tag for in vivo biotinylation, TEV protease cleavage, and 6xHis tagging
    290..307     +  CDS            thrombin site: thrombin recognition and cleavage site
    320..529     +  CDS            SHO1 (fragment): SHO1_YEAST - Also known as SSU81. Experimental evidence at protein level: Swiss-Prot protein existence level 1. Plasma membrane osmosensor that activates the high osmolarity glycerol (HOG) MAPK signaling pathway in response to high osmolarity. Detects changes in external osmolarity and activates PBS2 through the stimulation of STE11 and targets PBS2 to the plasma membrane. PBS2 activation leads to changes in glycerol production that helps to balance the intracellular and external osmotic pressures. Activates also HOG1 in response to heat stress and mediates resistance to oxidative stress. Invo
    563..1279    +  CDS            Clover: bright green-yellow fluorescent protein derived from GFP (Lam et al., 2012)
   1295..1477    +  CDS            EBNA1 (fragment): EBNA1_EBVB9 - Experimental evidence at protein level: Swiss-Prot protein existence level 1. Plays an essential role in replication and partitioning of viral genomic DNA during latent viral infection. During this phase, the circular double-stranded viral DNA undergoes replication once per cell cycle and is efficiently partitioned to the daughter cells. EBNA1 activates the initiation of viral DNA replication through binding to specific sites in the viral latent origin of replication, oriP. Additionally, it governs the segregation of viral episomes by mediating their attachment to host cell metap
   2018..2531    +  CDS            Nluc (fragment): NanoLuc® luciferase human codon-optimized
   2611..2660    +  CDS            SET1 (fragment): solubility-enhancement tag derived from T7 phage gene 10B
   2668..2715    +  terminator     T7 terminator: transcription terminator for bacteriophage T7 RNA polymerase
   2741..2807    +  CDS            lacZα (fragment): LacZα fragment of β-galactosidase; lacZ fragment
   2812..3240    +  rep_origin     f1 ori (sequence partly withheld): f1 bacteriophage origin of replication; arrow indicates direction of (+) strand synthesis
   3293..3397    +  promoter       AmpR promoter: bla
   3398..4258    +  CDS            AmpR: β-lactamase; bla; confers resistance to ampicillin, carbenicillin, and related antibiotics
   4429..5017    +  rep_origin     ori: high-copy-number ColE1/pMB1/pBR322/pUC origin of replication
   5200..5253    +  CDS            lacI (fragment): lac repressor; lacI; The lac repressor binds to the lac operator to inhibit transcription in E. coli. This inhibition can be relieved by adding lactose or isopropyl-β-D-thiogalactopyranoside (IPTG).
>Addgene plasmid #183488 | pNCS-Clover4-LUMABS-EBNA1 | addgene full sequence | sequence record 368401 | Addgene NGS Result
GATCTCGATCCCGCGAAATTAATACGACTCACTATAGGGAGACCACAACGGTTTCCCTCTAGAATCACCG
AGTTTATTCTTGACACCTGATGCGATGAATGATATAATAGGAAAGTACTGTTTTGTTTAACTTTAAGAAG
GAGATATACATATGCGGGGTTCTCATCATCATCATCATCATGGTATGGCTAGCATGACTGGTGGACAGCA
AATGGGTCGGGATCTGTACGACGATGACGATAAGGATCCGATGGGCAGCAGCCATCATCATCATCATCAC
AGCAGCGGCCTGGTGCCGCGCGGCAGCCATATGGCTAGCGACGACAACTTTATATACAAGGCGAAGGCGC
TCTATCCCTATGATGCAGATGATGATGACGCATACGAAATCTCATTCGAACAAAATGAAATCCTTCAGGT
ATCAGACATTGAGGGGCGGTGGTGGAAAGCCCGCCGCGCCAATGGAGAGACAGGCATCATCCCGTCGAAT
TATGTTCAGTTGATTGACGGTCCTGAGGAAATGCATCGGGGCGGCTCGGGAGGCTCAGGCAGCCATGGAT
CCATGGTGAGCAAGGGCGAAGAGCTGTTCACCGGGGTGGTGCCCATCCTGGTCGAGCTGGACGGCGACGT
AAACGGCCACAAGTTCAGCGTCCGCGGCGAGGGCGAGGGCGATGCCACCAACGGCAAGCTGACCCTGAAG
TTCATCTGCACCACCGGCAAGCTGCCCGTGCCCTGGCCCACCCTCGTGACCACCTTCGGCTACGGCGTGG
CCTGCTTCGCCAGGTACCCCGACCACATGAAGCTGCACGACTTCTTCAAGGCCGCCATGCCCGAAGGCTA
CGTCCAGGAGCGCACCATCTCTTTCGAGGACGACGGTACCTACAAGACCCGCGCCGAGGTGAAGTTCGAG
GGCGACACCCTGGTGAACCGCATCGAGCTGAAGGGCATCGACTTCAAGGAGGACGGCAACATCCTGGGGC
ACAAGCTGGAGTACAACTTCAACAGCCACAACGTCTATATCATGGCCGACAAGGCCAAGAACGGCATCAA
GGCTAACTTCAAGATCTACCACAACGTTGAGGACGGCAGCGTGCAGGTGGCCGACCACTACCAGCAGAAC
ACCCCCATCGGCGACGGCCCCGTGCTGCTGCCCGACAACCACTACCTGAGCCATCAGTCCACCCTGAGCA
AAGACCCCAACGAGAAGCGCGATCACATGGTCCTGGTGGAGCGCGTGACCGCCGCCGGGATTACACATGG
CATGGACGAGCTGTACAAGGAATTCTCGGGCGGACCGCCGCGTCGTCCGCCGCCGGGTCGTCGTCCGTTC
TTCCACCCGGTTGGCGAAGCGGACTATTTCGAGTACCACCAAGAAGGTGGCCCGGATGGCGAACCGGATG
TTCCGCCGGGCGCGATCGAACAGGGTCCGGCGGATGACCCGGGTGAAGGTCCGAGCACCGGCCCGCGTGG
TGGGGGTTCGGGTGGTTCAGGCGGCTCAGGAGGCTCCGGGGGTTCCGGAGGGAGCGGTGCTGAAGCCGCA
GCCAAGGAAGCAGCAGCTAAAGAGGCCGCTGCGAAGGAAGCTGCCGCAAAGGAGGCGGCGGCGAAAGAGG
CGGCAGCAAAAGCCGGATCTGGTGGCAGTGGTGGCTCCGGCGGGTCAGGTGGCAGCGGGGGATCAGGAGC
TGAGGCAGCCGCCAAAGAGGCTGCGGCCAAGGAGGCCGCCGCTAAAGAAGCCGCGGCAAAAGAGGCAGCG
GCAAAGGAAGCGGCTGCGAAAGCCGGAAGTGGTGGGTCGGGCGGCTCCGGTGGCTCTGGCGGCAGTGGCG
GTAGTGGCGGGCCGCCGCGTCGTCCGCCGCCGGGCCGTCGTCCGTTTTTCCACCCGGTGGGTGAAGCGGA
TTACTTCGAATACCACCAGGAAGGCGGTCCGGATGGCGAGCCGGACGTTCCGCCGGGTGCGATTGAGCAA
GGCCCGGCGGACGATCCGGGTGAAGGCCCGAGCACCGGTCCGCGTGGTGGAGGCAGCATGGTCTTCACAC
TCGAAGATTTCGTTGGGGACTGGCGACAGACAGCCGGCTACAACCTGGACCAAGTCCTTGAACAGGGAGG
TGTGTCCAGTTTGTTTCAGAATCTCGGGGTGTCCGTAACTCCGATCCAAAGGATTGTCCTGAGCGGTGAA
AATGGGCTGAAGATCGACATCCATGTCATCATCCCGTATGAAGGTCTGAGCGGCGACCAAATGGGCCAGA
TCGAAAAAATTTTTAAGGTGGTGTACCCTGTGGATGATCATCACTTTAAGGTGATCCTGCACTATGGCAC
ACTGGTAATCGACGGGGTTACGCCGAACATGATCGACTATTTCGGACGGCCGTATGAAGGCATCGCCGTG
TTCGACGGCAAAAAGATCACTGTAACAGGGACCCTGTGGAACGGCAACAAAATTATCGACGAGCGCCTGA
TCAACCCCGACGGCTCCCTGCTGTTCCGAGTAACCATCAACGGAGTGACCGGCTGGCGGCTGTGCGAACG
CATTCTGGCGTCTAGCGGTGGAGGATCTATTCGTTCAAAGCCGCTGCCACCCCTACCCGTGACCGGGTAA
TGAATTCGAAGCTTGATCCGGCTGCTAACAAAGCCCGAAAGGAAGCTGAGTTGGCTGCTGCCACCGCTGA
GCAATAACTAGCATAACCCCTTGGGGCCTCTAAACGGGTCTTGAGGGGTTTTTTGCTGAAAGGAGGAACT
ATATCCGGATCTGGCGTAATAGCGAAGAGGCCCGCACCGATCGCCCTTCCCAACAGTTGCGCAGCCTGAA
TGGCGAATGGG
[124 nt withheld, positions 2812-2935]
C
[91 nt withheld, positions 2937-3027]
A
[49 nt withheld, positions 3029-3077]
CCTTTGACGTTGGAGTCCACGTTCTTT
[37 nt withheld, positions 3105-3141]
ACCCTATCTCGGTCTATTCTTTTGATTTATAAGGGATTTTGCCGATTTCGGCCTATTGGTTAAAAAATGA
GCTGATTTAACAAAAATTTAACGCGAATTTTAACAAAATATTAACGCTTACAATTTAGGTGGCACTTTTC
GGGGAAATGTGCGCGGAACCCCTATTTGTTTATTTTTCTAAATACATTCAAATATGTATCCGCTCATGAG
ACAATAACCCTGATAAATGCTTCAATAATATTGAAAAAGGAAGAGTATGAGTATTCAACATTTCCGTGTC
GCCCTTATTCCCTTTTTTGCGGCATTTTGCCTTCCTGTTTTTGCTCACCCAGAAACGCTGGTGAAAGTAA
AAGATGCTGAAGATCAGTTGGGTGCACGAGTGGGTTACATCGAACTGGATCTCAACAGCGGTAAGATCCT
TGAGAGTTTTCGCCCCGAAGAACGTTTTCCAATGATGAGCACTTTTAAAGTTCTGCTATGTGGCGCGGTA
TTATCCCGTATTGACGCCGGGCAAGAGCAACTCGGTCGCCGCATACACTATTCTCAGAATGACTTGGTTG
AGTACTCACCAGTCACAGAAAAGCATCTTACGGATGGCATGACAGTAAGAGAATTATGCAGTGCTGCCAT
AACCATGAGTGATAACACTGCGGCCAACTTACTTCTGACAACGATCGGAGGACCGAAGGAGCTAACCGCT
TTTTTGCACAACATGGGGGATCATGTAACTCGCCTTGATCGTTGGGAACCGGAGCTGAATGAAGCCATAC
CAAACGACGAGCGTGACACCACGATGCCTGTAGCAATGGCAACAACGTTGCGCAAACTATTAACTGGCGA
ACTACTTACTCTAGCTTCCCGGCAACAATTAATAGACTGGATGGAGGCGGATAAAGTTGCAGGACCACTT
CTGCGCTCGGCCCTTCCGGCTGGCTGGTTTATTGCTGATAAATCTGGAGCCGGTGAGCGTGGGTCTCGCG
GTATCATTGCAGCACTGGGGCCAGATGGTAAGCCCTCCCGTATCGTAGTTATCTACACGACGGGGAGTCA
GGCAACTATGGATGAACGAAATAGACAGATCGCTGAGATAGGTGCCTCACTGATTAAGCATTGGTAACTG
TCAGACCAAGTTTACTCATATATACTTTAGATTGATTTAAAACTTCATTTTTAATTTAAAAGGATCTAGG
TGAAGATCCTTTTTGATAATCTCATGACCAAAATCCCTTAACGTGAGTTTTCGTTCCACTGAGCGTCAGA
CCCCGTAGAAAAGATCAAAGGATCTTCTTGAGATCCTTTTTTTCTGCGCGTAATCTGCTGCTTGCAAACA
AAAAAACCACCGCTACCAGCGGTGGTTTGTTTGCCGGATCAAGAGCTACCAACTCTTTTTCCGAAGGTAA
CTGGCTTCAGCAGAGCGCAGATACCAAATACTGTTCTTCTAGTGTAGCCGTAGTTAGGCCACCACTTCAA
GAACTCTGTAGCACCGCCTACATACCTCGCTCTGCTAATCCTGTTACCAGTGGCTGCTGCCAGTGGCGAT
AAGTCGTGTCTTACCGGGTTGGACTCAAGACGATAGTTACCGGATAAGGCGCAGCGGTCGGGCTGAACGG
GGGGTTCGTGCACACAGCCCAGCTTGGAGCGAACGACCTACACCGAACTGAGATACCTACAGCGTGAGCT
ATGAGAAAGCGCCACGCTTCCCGAAGGGAGAAAGGCGGACAGGTATCCGGTAAGCGGCAGGGTCGGAACA
GGAGAGCGCACGAGGGAGCTTCCAGGGGGAAACGCCTGGTATCTTTATAGTCCTGTCGGGTTTCGCCACC
TCTGACTTGAGCGTCGATTTTTGTGATGCTCGTCAGGGGGGCGGAGCCTATGGAAAAACGCCAGCAACGC
GGCCTTTTTACGGTTCCTGGCCTTTTGCTGGCCTTTTGCTCACATGTTCTTTCCTGCGTTATCCCCTGAT
TCTGTGGATAACCGTATTACCGCCTTTGAGTGAGCTGATACCGCTCGCCGCAGCCGAACGACCGAGCGCA
GCGAGTCAGTGAGCGAGGAAGCGGAAGAGCGCCCAATACGCAAACCGCCTCTCCCCGCGCGTTGGCCGAT
TCATTAATGCAG
